>Addgene plasmid #39014 | TAF1L | depositor partial sequence | sequence record 49072 | TAF1L sequence 493 bps
ATGCACCATCATCATCATCATTCTTCTGGTGTAGATCTGGGTACCGAGAACCTGTACTTCCAATCCATGC
AGGTGGCCTTTAGCTTTATCCTGGATAATATCGTGACCCAGAAAATGATGGCGGTGCCGGATAGCTGGCC
GTTTCATCATCCGGTTAACAAAAAATTTGTTCCGGATTATTATAAAATGATTGTGAATCCGGTTGATCTG
GAAACCATCCGTAAAAATATTAGCAAACATAAATATCAGAGCCGCGAAAGCTTTCTGGATGATGTGAACC
TGATTCTGGCCAACAGCGTTAAATATAACGGTCCGGAAAGCCAGTATACCAAAACCGCGCAGGAAATTGT
GAATATTTGCTATCAGACCATTACCGAATATGATGAACATCTGACCCAGCTGGAAAAAGATATTTGCACC
GCGAAAGAAGCGGCGCTGGAAGAAGCCGAACTGGAAAGCCTGGATTGACAGTAAAGGTGGATACGGATCC
GAA
