>Addgene plasmid #39014 | TAF1L | addgene partial sequence | sequence record 52989 | T7 5'-TAATACGACTCACTATAGGG-3'
ATAATTTTGTTTAACTTTAAGAAGGAGATATACATATGCACCATCATCATCATCATTCTTCTGGTGTAGA
TCTGGGTACCGAGAACCTGTACTTCCAATCCATGCAGGTGGCCTTTAGCTTTATCCTGGATAATATCGTG
ACCCAGAAAATGATGGCGGTGCCGGATAGCTGGCCGTTTCATCATCCGGTTAACAAAAAATTTGTTCCGG
ATTATTATAAAATGATTGTGAATCCGGTTGATCTGGAAACCATCCGTAAAAATATTAGCAAACATAAATA
TCAGAGCCGCGAAAGCTTTCTGGATGATGTGAACCTGATTCTGGCCAACAGCGTTAAATATAACGGTCCG
GAAAGCCAGTATACCAAAACCGCGCAGGAAATTGTGAATATTTGCTATCAGACCATTACCGAATATGATG
AACATCTGACCCAGCTGGAAAAAGATATTTGCACCGCGAAAGAAGCGGCGCTGGAAGAAGCCGAACTGGA
AAGCCTGGATTGACAGTAAAGGTGGATACGGATCCGAATTCGAGCTCCGTCGACAAGCTTGCGGCCGCAC
TCGAGCACCACCACCACCACCACTGAGATCCGGCTGCTAACAAAGCCCGAAAGGAAGCTGAGTTGGCTGC
TGCCACCGCTGAGCAATAACTAGCATAACCCCTTGGGGCCTCTAAACGGGTCTTGAGGGGTTTTTTGCTG
AAAGGAGGAACTATATCCGGATTGGCGAATGGG
[124 nt withheld, positions 734-857]
C
[91 nt withheld, positions 859-949]
AGGGTGATGGTTCACGT
