>Addgene plasmid #39014 | TAF1L | addgene partial sequence | sequence record 53332 | T7_term
TTTCGGGCTTTGTAGCAGCCGGATCTCAGTGGTGGTGGTGGTGGTGCTCGAGTGCGGCCGCAAGCTTGTC
GACGGAGCTCGAATTCGGATCCGTATCCACCTTTACTGTCAATCCAGGCTTTCCAGTTCGGCTTCTTCCA
GCGCCGCTTCTTTCGCGGTGCAAATATCTTTTTCCAGCTGGGTCAGATGTTCATCATATTCGGTAATGGT
CTGATAGCAAATATTCACAATTTCCTGCGCGGTTTTGGTATACTGGCTTTCCGGACCGTTATATTTAACG
CTGTTGGCCAGAATCAGGTTCACATCATCCAGAAAGCTTTCGCGGCTCTGATATTTATGTTTGCTAATAT
TTTTACGGATGGTTTCCAGATCAACCGGATTCACAATCATTTTATAATAATCCGGAACAAATTTTTTGTT
AACCGGATGATGAAACGGCCAGCTATCCGGCACCGCCATCATTTTCTGGGTCACGATATTATCCAGGATA
AAGCTAAAGGCCACCTGCATGGATTGGAAGTACAGGTTCTCGGTACCCAGATCTACACCAGAAGAATGAT
GATGATGATGGTGCATATGTATATCTCCTTCTTAAAGTTAAACAAAATTATTTCTAGAGGGGAATTGTTA
TCCGCTCACAATTCCCCTATAGTGAGTCGTATTAATTTCGCGGGATCGAGATCTCGATCCTCTACGCCGG
ACGCATCGTGGCCGGCATCACCGGCGCCACAGGTGCGGTTGCTGGCGCCTATATCGCCGACATCACCGAT
GGGGAAGATCGGGCTCGCCACTTCGGGCTCATGAGCGCTTGTTTCGGCGTGGGTATGGTGGCAGG
