[The description below was written by a language model from this plasmid's Addgene catalogue record.]
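Description:
TAF1L is a bacterial expression plasmid built on the pNIC28-Bsa4 backbone from the SGC, made to produce a fragment of human TAF1L (TAF1-like RNA polymerase II TATA box binding protein-associated factor, 210 kDa; also known as TAF(II)210 or TAF2A2) for structure determination. It is propagated in E. coli under kanamycin selection and is recorded as low copy. The record does not include a feature table, so the origin of replication and the exact regulatory elements are not listed. The use of T7 and T7-terminator sequencing primers does indicate that the insert lies between a T7 promoter and T7 terminator, an arrangement that normally requires an expression host supplying T7 RNA polymerase.

The insert is a codon-optimized human sequence of about 493 bp, introduced by ligation-independent cloning. At this length it can encode only a small portion of the large TAF1L protein, which fits the catalogue's caution that the insert may not be the full ORF. The record does not specify which domain or residue boundaries it covers, although it links the construct to a deposited crystal structure entry. The fragment carries an N-terminal His tag followed by a TEV protease site. This allows the protein to be captured by immobilised metal affinity chromatography and the tag then to be cleaved off, leaving near-native protein.

The construct is typically used for recombinant overexpression and purification of this TAF1L fragment for crystallography. The same material would also suit related biophysical or biochemical studies of the protein.
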