Addgene plasmid #39014: TAF1L
Purpose: Bacterial expression for structure determination; may not be full ORF
Depositing lab: Nicola Burgess-Brown. Depositing organization: University of Oxford.
Backbone
  Vector backbone: pNIC28-Bsa4
  Backbone manufacturer: SGC
  Vector type: Bacterial Expression
Growth in bacteria
  Bacterial resistance: Kanamycin, 50 μg/mL
  Growth temperature: 37°C
  Growth strain: Mach1
  Copy number: Low Copy
Gene/Insert
  Gene/Insert name: TAF1L (alt names: TAF1-like RNA polymerase II, TATA box binding protein (TBP)-associated factor, 210kDa; PDB:3HMH)
  Species: H. sapiens (human)
  Insert size (bp): 493
  Mutation: codon-optimized
  Entrez Gene: TAF1L (a.k.a. TAF(II)210, TAF2A2)
  Tag / fusion protein: His Tev (N terminal on insert)
  Cloning method: Ligation Independent Cloning
  Sequencing primers: 5′ T7; 3′ T7-term
Terms and licenses: Academic/Nonprofit Terms; Industry Terms: Not Available to Industry
How to cite: TAF1L was a gift from Nicola Burgess-Brown (Addgene plasmid # 39014 ; http://n2t.net/addgene:39014 ; RRID:Addgene_39014)
